>Addgene plasmid #248357 | pANC79b(P3-Myc-nTEV-IRES-EBFP) | addgene full sequence | sequence record 498705 | Addgene NGS Result
ATTTATGCAGAGGCCGAGGCCGCCTCGGCCTCTGAGCTATTCCAGAAGTAGTGAGGAGGCTTTTTTGGAG
GCCTAGGGACGTACCCAATTCGCCCTATAGTGAGTCGTATTACGCGCGCTCACTGGCCGTCGTTTTACAA
CGTCGTGACTGGGAAAACCCTGGCGTTACCCAACTTAATCGCCTTGCAGCACATCCCCCTTTCGCCAGCT
GGCGTAATAGCGAAGAGGCCCGCACCGATCGCCCTTCCCAACAGTTGCGCAGCCTGAATGGCGAATGGG
[124 nt withheld, positions 280-403]
C
[91 nt withheld, positions 405-495]
A
[49 nt withheld, positions 497-545]
CCTTTGACGTTGGAGTCCACGTTCTTT
[37 nt withheld, positions 573-609]
ACCCTATCTCGGTCTATTCTTTTGATTTATAAGGGATTTTGCCGATTTCGGCCTATTGGTTAAAAAATGA
GCTGATTTAACAAAAATTTAACGCGAATTTTAACAAAATATTAACGCTTACAATTTAGGTGGCACTTTTC
GGGGAAATGTGCGCGGAACCCCTATTTGTTTATTTTTCTAAATACATTCAAATATGTATCCGCTCATGAG
ACAATAACCCTGATAAATGCTTCAATAATATTGAAAAAGGAAGAGTATGAGTATTCAACATTTCCGTGTC
GCCCTTATTCCCTTTTTTGCGGCATTTTGCCTTCCTGTTTTTGCTCACCCAGAAACGCTGGTGAAAGTAA
AAGATGCTGAAGATCAGTTGGGTGCACGAGTGGGTTACATCGAACTGGATCTCAACAGCGGTAAGATCCT
TGAGAGTTTTCGCCCCGAAGAACGTTTTCCAATGATGAGCACTTTTAAAGTTCTGCTATGTGGCGCGGTA
TTATCCCGTATTGACGCCGGGCAAGAGCAACTCGGTCGCCGCATACACTATTCTCAGAATGACTTGGTTG
AGTACTCACCAGTCACAGAAAAGCATCTTACGGATGGCATGACAGTAAGAGAATTATGCAGTGCTGCCAT
AACCATGAGTGATAACACTGCGGCCAACTTACTTCTGACAACGATCGGAGGACCGAAGGAGCTAACCGCT
TTTTTGCACAACATGGGGGATCATGTAACTCGCCTTGATCGTTGGGAACCGGAGCTGAATGAAGCCATAC
CAAACGACGAGCGTGACACCACGATGCCTGTAGCAATGGCAACAACGTTGCGCAAACTATTAACTGGCGA
ACTACTTACTCTAGCTTCCCGGCAACAATTAATAGACTGGATGGAGGCGGATAAAGTTGCAGGACCACTT
CTGCGCTCGGCCCTTCCGGCTGGCTGGTTTATTGCTGATAAATCTGGAGCCGGTGAGCGTGGGTCTCGCG
GTATCATTGCAGCACTGGGGCCAGATGGTAAGCCCTCCCGTATCGTAGTTATCTACACGACGGGGAGTCA
GGCAACTATGGATGAACGAAATAGACAGATCGCTGAGATAGGTGCCTCACTGATTAAGCATTGGTAACTG
TCAGACCAAGTTTACTCATATATACTTTAGATTGATTTAAAACTTCATTTTTAATTTAAAAGGATCTAGG
TGAAGATCCTTTTTGATAATCTCATGACCAAAATCCCTTAACGTGAGTTTTCGTTCCACTGAGCGTCAGA
CCCCGTAGAAAAGATCAAAGGATCTTCTTGAGATCCTTTTTTTCTGCGCGTAATCTGCTGCTTGCAAACA
AAAAAACCACCGCTACCAGCGGTGGTTTGTTTGCCGGATCAAGAGCTACCAACTCTTTTTCCGAAGGTAA
CTGGCTTCAGCAGAGCGCAGATACCAAATACTGTTCTTCTAGTGTAGCCGTAGTTAGGCCACCACTTCAA
GAACTCTGTAGCACCGCCTACATACCTCGCTCTGCTAATCCTGTTACCAGTGGCTGCTGCCAGTGGCGAT
AAGTCGTGTCTTACCGGGTTGGACTCAAGACGATAGTTACCGGATAAGGCGCAGCGGTCGGGCTGAACGG
GGGGTTCGTGCACACAGCCCAGCTTGGAGCGAACGACCTACACCGAACTGAGATACCTACAGCGTGAGCT
ATGAGAAAGCGCCACGCTTCCCGAAGGGAGAAAGGCGGACAGGTATCCGGTAAGCGGCAGGGTCGGAACA
GGAGAGCGCACGAGGGAGCTTCCAGGGGGAAACGCCTGGTATCTTTATAGTCCTGTCGGGTTTCGCCACC
TCTGACTTGAGCGTCGATTTTTGTGATGCTCGTCAGGGGGGCGGAGCCTATGGAAAAACGCCAGCAACGC
GGCCTTTTTACGGTTCCTGGCCTTTTGCTGGCCTTTTGCTCACATGTTCTTTCCTGCGTTATCCCCTGAT
TCTGTGGATAACCGTATTACCGCCTTTGAGTGAGCTGATACCGCTCGCCGCAGCCGAACGACCGAGCGCA
GCGAGTCAGTGAGCGAGGAAGCGGAAGAGCGCCCAATACGCAAACCGCCTCTCCCCGCGCGTTGGCCGAT
TCATTAATGCAGCTGGCACGACAGGTTTCCCGACTGGAAAGCGGGCAGTGAGCGCAACGCAATTAATGTG
AGTTAGCTCACTCATTAGGCACCCCAGGCTTTACACTTTATGCTTCCGGCTCGTATGTTGTGTGGAATTG
TGAGCGGATAACAATTTCACACAGGAAACAGCTATGACCATGATTACGCCAAGCGCGCAATTAACCCTCA
CTAAAGGGAACAAAAGCTGGAGCTGCAAGCTTAATGTAGTCTTATGCAATACTCTTGTAGTCTTGCAACA
TGGTAACGATGAGTTAGCAACATGCCTTACAAGGAGAGAAAAAGCACCGTGCATGCCGATTGGTGGAAGT
AAGGTGGTACGATCGTGCCTTATTAGGAAGGCAACAGACGGGTCTGACATGGATTGGACGAACCACTGAA
TTGCCGCATTGCAGAGATATTGTATTTAAGTGCCTAGCTCGATACATAAACGGGTCTCTCTGGTTAGACC
AGATCTGAGCCTGGGAGCTCTCTGGCTAACTAGGGAACCCACTGCTTAAGCCTCAATAAAGCTTGCCTTG
AGTGCTTCAAGTAGTGTGTGCCCGTCTGTTGTGTGACTCTGGTAACTAGAGATCCCTCAGACCCTTTTAG
TCAGTGTGGAAAATCTCTAGCAGTGGCGCCCGAACAGGGACTTGAAAGCGAAAGGGAAACCAGAGGAGCT
CTCTCGACGCAGGACTCGGCTTGCTGAAGCGCGCACGGCAAGAGGCGAGGGGCGGCGACTGGTGAGTACG
CCAAAAATTTTGACTAGCGGAGGCTAGAAGGAGAGAGATGGGTGCGAGAGCGTCAGTATTAAGCGGGGGA
GAATTAGATCGCGATGGGAAAAAATTCGGTTAAGGCCAGGGGGAAAGAAAAAATATAAATTAAAACATAT
AGTATGGGCAAGCAGGGAGCTAGAACGATTCGCAGTTAATCCTGGCCTGTTAGAAACATCAGAAGGCTGT
AGACAAATACTGGGACAGCTACAACCATCCCTTCAGACAGGATCAGAAGAACTTAGATCATTATATAATA
CAGTAGCAACCCTCTATTGTGTGCATCAAAGGATAGAGATAAAAGACACCAAGGAAGCTTTAGACAAGAT
AGAGGAAGAGCAAAACAAAAGTAAGACCACCGCACAGCAAGCGGCCGCTGATCTTCAGACCTGGAGGAGG
AGATATGAGGGACAATTGGAGAAGTGAATTATATAAATATAAAGTAGTAAAAATTGAACCATTAGGAGTA
GCACCCACCAAGGCAAAGAGAAGAGTGGTGCAGAGAGAAAAAAGAGCAGTGGGAATAGGAGCTTTGTTCC
TTGGGTTCTTGGGAGCAGCAGGAAGCACTATGGGCGCAGCGTCAATGACGCTGACGGTACAGGCCAGACA
ATTATTGTCTGGTATAGTGCAGCAGCAGAACAATTTGCTGAGGGCTATTGAGGCGCAACAGCATCTGTTG
CAACTCACAGTCTGGGGCATCAAGCAGCTCCAGGCAAGAATCCTGGCTGTGGAAAGATACCTAAAGGATC
AACAGCTCCTGGGGATTTGGGGTTGCTCTGGAAAACTCATTTGCACCACTGCTGTGCCTTGGAATGCTAG
TTGGAGTAATAAATCTCTGGAACAGATTTGGAATCACACGACCTGGATGGAGTGGGACAGAGAAATTAAC
AATTACACAAGCTTAATACACTCCTTAATTGAAGAATCGCAAAACCAGCAAGAAAAGAATGAACAAGAAT
TATTGGAATTAGATAAATGGGCAAGTTTGTGGAATTGGTTTAACATAACAAATTGGCTGTGGTATATAAA
ATTATTCATAATGATAGTAGGAGGCTTGGTAGGTTTAAGAATAGTTTTTGCTGTACTTTCTATAGTGAAT
AGAGTTAGGCAGGGATATTCACCATTATCGTTTCAGACCCACCTCCCAACCCCGAGGGGACCCGACAGGC
CCGAAGGAATAGAAGAAGAAGGTGGAGAGAGAGACAGAGACAGATCCATTCGATTAGTGAACGGATCTCG
ACGGTATCGGTTAACTTTTAAAAGAAAAGGGGGGATTGGGGGGTACAGTGCAGGGGAAAGAATAGTAGAC
ATAATAGCAACAGACATACAAACTAAAGAATTACAAAAACAAATTACAAAAATTCAAAATTTTATCGATC
ACGAGACTAGCCTCGAGTTTACTCCCTATCAGTGATAGAGAACGTATGTCGAGTTTACTCCCTATCAGTG
ATAGAGAACGATGTCGAGTTTACTCCCTATCAGTGATAGAGAACGTATGTCGAGTTTACTCCCTATCAGT
GATAGAGAACGTATGTCGAGTTTACTCCCTATCAGTGATAGAGAACGTATGTCGAGTTTATCCCTATCAG
TGATAGAGAACGTATGTCGAGTTTACTCCCTATCAGTGATAGAGAACGTATGTCGAGGTAGGCGTGTACG
GTGGGAGGCCTATATAAGCAGAGCTCGTTTAGTGAACCGTCAGATCGCCTGGAGAATTCGAGCTCGGTAC
CCGGGGATCCACCGGTTCGTCGACTAGTCCAGTGTGGTGGAATTCTGCAGATATCAACAAGTTTGTACAA
AAAAGCAGGCTTTAAAGGAACCAATTCAGTCGACTGGATCTCGAGCTCAAGCTTCGAATTCTGCAGTCGA
CGGTACCGCGGGCCCGGGATCCACCGGTCGCCACCGAGCTCGGATCCAGTACCCTTCACCATGAGCCCGG
AAGACGAGATTCAGCAGCTGGAGGAGGAGATTGCACAACTCGAACAGAAAAACGCTGCGCTGAAGGAGAA
GAATCAAGCCCTCAAGTACGGTGAGCAAAAACTGATTTCCGAAGAAGACCTCGGCGAGTCACTCTTTAAA
GGTCCTCGGGACTACAATCCTATATCAAGTACGATATGCCACTTGACGAATGAGAGCGATGGACACACAA
CGTCTTTGTACGGGATAGGCTTTGGCCCGTTCATCATCACTAATAAACATCTCTTTCGGCGCAATAACGG
GACCTTGCTCGTCCAAAGCCTGCATGGGGTATTTAAAGTTAAAAATACCACTACCTTGCAACAGCACTTG
ATCGATGGCCGGGACATGATAATTATTAGGATGCCCAAAGATTTTCCCCCGTTTCCTCAAAAGCTGAAAT
TCAGAGAACCACAACGGGAAGAACGGATCTGCCTGGTCACAACGAATTTTCAAACATAGCCCCTCTCCCT
CCCCCCCCCCTAACGTTACTGGCCGAAGCCGCTTGGAATAAGGCCGGTGTGCGTTTGTCTATATGTTATT
TTCCACCATATTGCCGTCTTTTGGCAATGTGAGGGCCCGGAAACCTGGCCCTGTCTTCTTGACGAGCATT
CCTAGGGGTCTTTCCCCTCTCGCCAAAGGAATGCAAGGTCTGTTGAATGTCGTGAAGGAAGCAGTTCCTC
TGGAAGCTTCTTGAAGACAAACAACGTCTGTAGCGACCCTTTGCAGGCAGCGGAACCCCCCACCTGGCGA
CAGGTGCCTCTGCGGCCAAAAGCCACGTGTATAAGATACACCTGCAAAGGCGGCACAACCCCAGTGCCAC
GTTGTGAGTTGGATAGTTGTGGAAAGAGTCAAATGGCTCTCCTCAAGCGTATTCAACAAGGGGCTGAAGG
ATGCCCAGAAGGTACCCCATTGTATGGGATCTGATCTGGGGCCTCGGTGCACATGCTTTACATGTGTTTA
GTCGAGGTTAAAAAAACGTCTAGGCCCCCCGAACCACGGGGACGTGGTTTTCCTTTGAAAAACACGATGA
TAATATGGCCACAACCATGGTGAGCAAGGGCGAGGAGCTGTTCACCGGGGTGGTGCCCATCCTGGTCGAG
CTGGACGGCGACGTAAACGGCCACAAGTTCAGCGTGAGGGGCGAGGGCGAGGGCGATGCCACCAACGGCA
AGCTGACCCTGAAGTTCATCTGCACCACCGGCAAGCTGCCCGTGCCCTGGCCCACCCTCGTGACCACCCT
GAGCCACGGCGTGCAGTGCTTCGCCCGCTACCCCGACCACATGAAGCAGCACGACTTCTTCAAGTCCGCC
ATGCCCGAAGGCTACGTCCAGGAGCGCACCATCTTCTTCAAGGACGACGGCACCTACAAGACCCGCGCCG
AGGTGAAGTTCGAGGGCGACACCCTGGTGAACCGCATCGAGCTGAAGGGCGTCGACTTCAAGGAGGACGG
CAACATCCTGGGGCACAAGCTGGAGTACAACTTCAACAGCCACAACATCTATATCATGGCCGTCAAGCAG
AAGAACGGCATCAAGGTGAACTTCAAGATCCGCCACAACGTGGAGGACGGCAGCGTGCAGCTCGCCGACC
ACTACCAGCAGAACACCCCCATCGGCGACGGCCCCGTGCTGCTGCCCGACAGCCACTACCTGAGCACCCA
GTCCGTGCTGAGCAAAGACCCCAACGAGAAGCGCGATCACATGGTCCTGCTGGAGTTCCGCACCGCCGCC
GGGATCACTCTCGGCATGGACGAGCTGTACAAGTAAAGCGGCCGCACTCGAGATATCTAGACCCAGCTTT
CTTGTACAAAGTGGTTGATATCCAGCACAGTGGCGGCCGCTCGACAATCAACCTCTGGATTACAAAATTT
GTGAAAGATTGACTGGTATTCTTAACTATGTTGCTCCTTTTACGCTATGTGGATACGCTGCTTTAATGCC
TTTGTATCATGCTATTGCTTCCCGTATGGCTTTCATTTTCTCCTCCTTGTATAAATCCTGGTTGCTGTCT
CTTTATGAGGAGTTGTGGCCCGTTGTCAGGCAACGTGGCGTGGTGTGCACTGTGTTTGCTGACGCAACCC
CCACTGGTTGGGGCATTGCCACCACCTGTCAGCTCCTTTCCGGGACTTTCGCTTTCCCCCTCCCTATTGC
CACGGCGGAACTCATCGCCGCCTGCCTTGCCCGCTGCTGGACAGGGGCTCGGCTGTTGGGCACTGACAAT
TCCGTGGTGTTGTCGGGGAAGCTGACGTCCTTTCCATGGCTGCTCGCCTGTGTTGCCACCTGGATTCTGC
GCGGGACGTCCTTCTGCTACGTCCCTTCGGCCCTCAATCCAGCGGACCTTCCTTCCCGCGGCCTGCTGCC
GGCTCTGCGGCCTCTTCCGCGTCTTCGCCTTCGCCCTCAGACGAGTCGGATCTCCCTTTGGGCCGCCTCC
CCGCCTGGAATTCTGCAGATATCCGGACTAGTGATCTAATTCTACCGGGTAGGGGAGGCGCTTTTCCCAA
GGCAGTCTGGAGCATGCGCTTTAGCAGCCCCGCTGGGCACTTGGCGCTACACAAGTGGCCTCTGGCCTCG
CACACATTCCACATCCACCGGTAGGCGCCAACCGGCTCCGTTCTTTGGTGGCCCCTTCGCGCCACCTTCT
ACTCCTCCCCTAGTCAGGAAGTTCCCCCCCGCCCCGCAGCTCGCGTCGTGCAGGACGTGACAAATGGAAG
TAGCACGTCTCACTAGTCTCGTGCAGATGGACAGCACCGCTGAGCAATGGAAGCGGGTAGGCCTTTGGGG
CAGCGGCCAATAGCAGCTTTGCTCCTTCGCTTTCTGGGCTCAGAGGCTGGGAAGGGGTGGGTCCGGGGGC
GGGCTCAGGGGCGGGCTCAGGGGCGGGGCGGGCGCCCGAAGGTCCTCCGGAGGCCCGGCATTCTGCACGC
TTCAAAAGCGCACGTCTGCCGCGCTGTTCTCCTCTTCCTCATCTCCGGGCCTTTCGACCTGCAGCCAATA
TGGGATCGGCCATTGAACAAGATGGATTGCACGCAGGTTCTCCGGCCGCTTGGGTGGAGAGGCTATTCGG
CTATGACTGGGCACAACAGACAATCGGCTGCTCTGATGCCGCCGTGTTCCGGCTGTCAGCGCAGGGGCGC
CCGGTTCTTTTTGTCAAGACCGACCTGTCCGGTGCCCTGAATGAACTGCAGGACGAGGCAGCGCGGCTAT
CGTGGCTGGCCACGACGGGCGTTCCTTGCGCAGCTGTGCTCGACGTTGTCACTGAAGCGGGAAGGGACTG
GCTGCTATTGGGCGAAGTGCCGGGGCAGGATCTCCTGTCATCTCACCTTGCTCCTGCCGAGAAAGTATCC
ATCATGGCTGATGCAATGCGGCGGCTGCATACGCTTGATCCGGCTACCTGCCCATTCGACCACCAAGCGA
AACATCGCATCGAGCGAGCACGTACTCGGATGGAAGCCGGTCTTGTCGATCAGGATGATCTGGACGAAGA
GCATCAGGGGCTCGCGCCAGCCGAACTGTTCGCCAGGCTCAAGGCGCGCATGCCCGACGGCGAGGATCTC
GTCGTGACCCATGGCGATGCCTGCTTGCCGAATATCATGGTGGAAAATGGCCGCTTTTCTGGATTCATCG
ACTGTGGCCGGCTGGGTGTGGCGGACCGCTATCAGGACATAGCGTTGGCTACCCGTGATATTGCTGAAGA
GCTTGGCGGCGAATGGGCTGACCGCTTCCTCGTGCTTTACGGTATCGCCGCTCCCGATTCGCAGCGCATC
GCCTTCTATCGCCTTCTTGACGAGTTCTTCTGAGGGGATCCGTCGAGGGCCCGGTACCTTTAAGACCAAT
GACTTACAAGGCAGCTGTAGATCTTAGCCACTTTTTAAAAGAAAAGGGGGGACTGGAAGGCTAGCTCACT
CCCAACGAAGACAAGATCTGCTTTTTGCTTGTACTGGGTCTCTCTAGTTAGACCAGATCTGAGCCTGGGA
GCTCTCTGGCTAACTAGGGAACCCACTGCTTAAGCCTCAATAAAGCTTGCCTTGAGTGCTTCAAGTAGTG
TGTGCCCGTCTGTTGTGTGACTCTGGTAACTAGAGATCCCTCAGACCCTTTTAGTCAGTGTGGAAAATCT
CTAGCAGTAGTAGTTCATGTCATCTTATTATTCAGTATTTATAACTTGCAAAGAAATGAATATCAGAGAG
TGAGAGGAACTTGTTTATTGCAGCTTATAATGGTTACAAATAAAGCAATAGCATCACAAATTTCACAAAT
AAAGCATTTTTTTCACTGCATTCTAGTTGTGGTTTGTCCAAACTCATCAATGTATCTTATCATGTCTGGC
TCTAGCTATCCCGCCCCTAACTCCGCCCATCCCGCCCCTAACTCCGCCCAGTTCCGCCCATTCTCCGCCC
CATGGCTGACTAATTTTTTTT
Features (pLannotate 1.2.2; 34 found; start..end, strand, type, name):
     94..112     -  promoter       T7 promoter: promoter for bacteriophage T7 RNA polymerase
    120..275     +  CDS            lacZα (fragment): LacZα fragment of β-galactosidase; lacZ fragment
    280..708     +  rep_origin     f1 ori (sequence partly withheld): f1 bacteriophage origin of replication; arrow indicates direction of (+) strand synthesis
    761..865     +  promoter       AmpR promoter: bla
    866..1726    +  CDS            AmpR: β-lactamase; bla; confers resistance to ampicillin, carbenicillin, and related antibiotics
   1897..2485    +  rep_origin     ori: high-copy-number ColE1/pMB1/pBR322/pUC origin of replication
   2668..2760    +  CDS            lacI (fragment): lac repressor; lacI; The lac repressor binds to the lac operator to inhibit transcription in E. coli. This inhibition can be relieved by adding lactose or isopropyl-β-D-thiogalactopyranoside (IPTG).
   2773..2794    +  protein_bind   CAP binding site: CAP binding activates transcription in the presence of cAMP. E. coli catabolite activator protein
   2809..2839    +  promoter       lac promoter: promoter for the E. coli lac operon
   2847..2863    +  protein_bind   lac operator: The lac repressor binds to the lac operator to inhibit transcription in E. coli. This inhibition can be relieved by adding lactose or isopropyl-β-D-thiogalactopyranoside (IPTG). lac repressor encoded by lacI
   2908..2926    +  promoter       T3 promoter: promoter for bacteriophage T3 RNA polymerase
   2954..3180    +  promoter       RSV promoter: Rous sarcoma virus enhancer/promoter
   3181..3361    +  LTR            5' LTR (truncated): truncated 5' long terminal repeat (LTR) from HIV-1
   3408..3533    +  misc_feature   HIV-1 Ψ: packaging signal of human immunodeficiency virus type 1
   3517..3880    +  CDS            HIV-1 gag (fragment): gag protein from human immunodeficiency virus 1; gag
   4026..4259    +  misc_feature   RRE: The Rev response element (RRE) of HIV-1 allows for Rev-dependent mRNA export from the nucleus to the cytoplasm.
   4636..4736    +  CDS            Rev (fragment): human immunodeficiency virus 1 (HIV-1) Rev protein; rev; enhances nuclear export of unspliced and incompletely spliced viral mRNAs
   4755..4872    +  misc_feature   cPPT/CTS: central polypurine tract and central termination sequence of HIV-1
   4894..5208    +  promoter       tight TRE promoter: Tet-responsive promoter PTight, consisting of seven tet operator sequences followed by the minimal CMV promoter
   5213..5239    +  misc_feature   MCS (fragment): pUC18/19 multiple cloning site
   5286..5310    +  protein_bind   attB1: mutant version of attB; recombination site for the Gateway® BP reaction BP Clonase™
   5339..5391    +  misc_feature   MCS: multiple cloning site
   5553..5915    +  CDS            POLG_TEV (fragment): Experimental evidence at protein level: Swiss-Prot protein existence level 1. [Nuclear inclusion protein A]: has RNA-binding and proteolytic activities. From Tobacco etch virus (TEV).
   6030..6492    +  misc_feature   IRES: internal ribosome entry site (IRES) of the encephalomyocarditis virus (EMCV)
   6506..7225    +  CDS            EBFP2: enhanced blue variant of GFP (Ai et al., 2007) mammalian codon-optimized
   7250..7274    -  protein_bind   attB2: mutant version of attB; recombination site for the Gateway® BP reaction BP Clonase™
   7305..7893    +  misc_feature   WPRE: woodchuck hepatitis virus posttranscriptional regulatory element
   7936..8435    +  promoter       PGK promoter: mouse phosphoglycerate kinase 1 promoter
   8449..9252    +  CDS            NeoR/KanR: aminoglycoside phosphotransferase from Tn5; aph(3')-II (or nptII); confers resistance to neomycin, kanamycin, and G418 (Geneticin®)
   9273..9341    +  CDS            nef (fragment): NEF_HV1Z2 - Experimental evidence at protein level: Swiss-Prot protein existence level 1. Extracellular Nef protein targets CD4(+) T-lymphocytes for apoptosis by interacting with CXCR4 surface receptors. From Human immunodeficiency virus type 1 group M subtype D (isolate Z2/CDC-Z34) (HIV-1).
   9355..9575    +  LTR            3' LTR (ΔU3) (fragment): self-inactivating 3' long terminal repeat (LTR) from HIV-1
   9647..9768    +  polyA_signal   SV40 poly(A) signal: SV40 polyadenylation signal
   9787..9808    +  rep_origin     SV40 ori (fragment): SV40 origin of replication
   9808..73      +  rep_origin     SV40 ori (across the origin): SV40 origin of replication
