[The description below was written by a language model from this plasmid's Addgene catalogue record and pLannotate feature annotations shown in this document.]
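Description:
pANC79b(P3-Myc-nTEV-IRES-EBFP) is a lentiviral transfer plasmid built on a pLenti backbone for doxycycline-type (Tet-On) inducible expression of a synthetic split-protease component in mammalian cells. In bacteria it is maintained through a ColE1/pUC-type origin and selected with ampicillin via the β-lactamase gene. The catalogue lists it as low copy and grown in a recombination-reducing strain, as is common for LTR-containing plasmids. An f1 origin and remnants of a lac/T7/T3 cloning region are also present. The viral portion has a third-generation, self-inactivating layout. An RSV promoter drives a truncated HIV-1 5' LTR, followed by the Ψ packaging signal with a partial gag, the Rev response element and the cPPT/CTS. A ΔU3 3' LTR and an SV40 polyadenylation signal sit at the far end.

The payload lies between attB1 and attB2 Gateway scars and is transcribed from the tight TRE promoter, which consists of seven tet operators upstream of a minimal CMV promoter. It therefore needs a tetracycline-controlled transactivator, which this plasmid does not appear to encode. The first cistron is P3-Myc-nTEV: the P3 dimerising peptide, a Myc epitope and the N-terminal fragment of TEV protease. Only the TEV fragment was picked up by the automated annotation. An EMCV IRES then allows translation of EBFP2 from the same transcript as a blue fluorescent marker of expressing cells, and a WPRE enhances transcript expression. A separate mouse PGK promoter drives NeoR, allowing G418 selection of transduced cells. According to the depositor, the protein dimerises with a companion P4-cTEV construct, presumably reconstituting TEV protease activity. The associated work concerns a programmable platform for noninvasive genetic biosensors.
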