Addgene plasmid #248357: pANC79b(P3-Myc-nTEV-IRES-EBFP)
Purpose: Lentiviral vector that can express P3 along with N terminal split TEV. Expressed off of CMV tet ON promoter with EBFP marker
Depositing lab: Arnab Mukherjee. Depositing organization: University of California, Santa Barbara. Publication: A programmable genetic platform for engineering noninvasive biosensors. Chacko AN, Dhanabalan KM, Wan J, Chien R, Anderson NT, Xu B, Pham K, Tiwari R, Mukherjee A. Sci Adv. 2026 Jan 16;12(3):eaec1211. doi: 10.1126/sciadv.aec1211. Epub 2026 Jan 14. PubMed 41533785.
Backbone
  Vector backbone: pLenti
  Vector type: Lentiviral
Growth in bacteria
  Bacterial resistance: Ampicillin, 100 μg/mL
  Growth temperature: 37°C
  Growth strain: NEB Stable
  Copy number: Low Copy
Gene/Insert
  Gene/Insert name: P3-Myc-nTEV
  Species: Synthetic
  Promoter: tight TRE
  Cloning method: Gibson Cloning
Terms and licenses: Academic/Nonprofit Terms; Industry Terms: Not Available to Industry
Depositor comments: Dimerizes with P4-cTEV construct, Addgene Plasmid # 248356.
How to cite: pANC79b(P3-Myc-nTEV-IRES-EBFP) was a gift from Arnab Mukherjee (Addgene plasmid # 248357 ; http://n2t.net/addgene:248357 ; RRID:Addgene_248357)
